Addgene plasmid #77738: MAP3K14 gRNA (BRDN0001147435)
Purpose: 3rd generation lentiviral gRNA plasmid targeting human MAP3K14
Depositing lab: John Doench & David Root. Depositing organization: Broad Institute. Publication: Optimized sgRNA design to maximize activity and minimize off-target effects of CRISPR-Cas9. Doench JG, Fusi N, Sullender M, Hegde M, Vaimberg EW, Donovan KF, Smith I, Tothova Z, Wilen C, Orchard R, Virgin HW, Listgarten J, Root DE. Nat Biotechnol. 2016 Jan 18. doi: 10.1038/nbt.3437. PubMed 26780180.
Backbone
  Vector backbone: lentiGuide-Puro
  Backbone manufacturer: Zhang Lab (Addgene plasmid # 52963)
  Vector type: Mammalian Expression, Lentiviral, CRISPR
  Selectable markers: Puromycin
Growth in bacteria
  Bacterial resistance: Ampicillin, 100 μg/mL
  Growth temperature: 37°C
  Growth strain: DH5alpha
  Copy number: High Copy
Gene/Insert
  Gene/Insert name: MAP3K14 (alt names: MAP3K14; NM_003954.4)
  gRNA/shRNA sequence: CGTGGTTCAGACATTGCAAG
  Species: H. sapiens (human)
  Entrez Gene: MAP3K14 (a.k.a. FTDCR1B, HS, HSNIK, IMD112, NIK)
  Promoter: hU6
  Cloning method: Unknown
  Sequencing primers: 5′ U6-F; 3′ pS2-R
Terms and licenses: Academic/Nonprofit Terms; Industry Terms: Not Available to Industry
Depositor comments: The gRNA was designed to target the following Genbank reference sequence(s): NM_003954.4. Note that this plasmid does NOT contain Cas9. It should be used in conjunction with lentiCas9-Blast (Addgene #52962) or otherwise with cell lines already expressing Cas9. Browse the full kinome gRNA library at http://www.addgene.org/pooled-library/broadgpp-human-kinome/ or visit http://www.broadinstitute.org/rnai/public/ for detailed protocols and information.
How to cite: MAP3K14 gRNA (BRDN0001147435) was a gift from John Doench & David Root (Addgene plasmid # 77738 ; http://n2t.net/addgene:77738 ; RRID:Addgene_77738)
