[The description below was written by a language model from this plasmid's Addgene catalogue record and pLannotate feature annotations shown in this document.]
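Description:
MAP3K14 gRNA (BRDN0001147435) is a third-generation lentiviral transfer plasmid built on the lentiGuide-Puro backbone. It delivers a single guide RNA against human MAP3K14 (also known as NIK), designed against the reference transcript NM_003954.4. The assembled sequence is 8,323 nt. In bacteria the plasmid is maintained at high copy through a ColE1/pUC-type origin and selected with ampicillin via the β-lactamase gene. An f1 origin, an SV40 origin and poly(A) signal, and remnants of lac and T7/T3 elements are carried over from the cloning backbone.

The viral genome is transcribed from an RSV promoter fused to a truncated HIV-1 5' LTR, which makes production Tat-independent. It is followed by the Ψ packaging signal with a partial gag region, the RRE for Rev-dependent nuclear export, and a cPPT/CTS. It ends in a ΔU3 self-inactivating 3' LTR. Between the LTRs sit two expression units. A human U6 RNA polymerase III promoter drives the MAP3K14-specific spacer joined to the Streptococcus pyogenes Cas9 guide RNA scaffold. An EF-1α promoter, annotated as the core promoter plus intron A, drives puromycin N-acetyltransferase for selecting transduced mammalian cells. A WPRE downstream of this cassette enhances transcript expression.

The plasmid does not encode Cas9, so it must be paired with a separate Cas9 vector such as lentiCas9-Blast or used in cells that already express Cas9. It is one clone from a human kinome gRNA collection built with optimized sgRNA design rules, and it is intended for Cas9-mediated targeting of MAP3K14 in human cells.
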