Features (pLannotate 1.2.2; 29 found; start..end, strand, type, name):
     14..80      +  CDS            small t antigen (fragment): SV40 (simian virus 40) small t antigen
    106..317     +  promoter       EF-1α core promoter: core promoter for human elongation factor EF-1α
    318..1256    +  intron         EF-1α intron A: intron upstream of the start codon of human EF-1α
   1278..1877    +  CDS            PuroR (fragment): puromycin N-acetyltransferase; pac from Streptomyces; confers resistance to puromycin
   1893..2481    +  misc_feature   WPRE: woodchuck hepatitis virus posttranscriptional regulatory element
   2532..2551    +  misc_feature   cPPT/CTS (fragment): central polypurine tract and central termination sequence of HIV-1
   2553..2786    +  LTR            3' LTR (ΔU3): self-inactivating 3' long terminal repeat (LTR) from HIV-1
   2864..2985    +  polyA_signal   SV40 poly(A) signal: SV40 polyadenylation signal
   3025..3160    +  rep_origin     SV40 ori: SV40 origin of replication
   3181..3199    -  promoter       T7 promoter: promoter for bacteriophage T7 RNA polymerase
   3207..3362    +  CDS            lacZα (fragment): LacZα fragment of β-galactosidase; lacZ fragment
   3367..3795    +  rep_origin     f1 ori (sequence partly withheld): f1 bacteriophage origin of replication; arrow indicates direction of (+) strand synthesis
   3848..3952    +  promoter       AmpR promoter: bla
   3953..4813    +  CDS            AmpR: β-lactamase; bla; confers resistance to ampicillin, carbenicillin, and related antibiotics
   4984..5572    +  rep_origin     ori: high-copy-number ColE1/pMB1/pBR322/pUC origin of replication
   5755..5847    +  CDS            lacI (fragment): lac repressor; lacI; The lac repressor binds to the lac operator to inhibit transcription in E. coli. This inhibition can be relieved by adding lactose or isopropyl-β-D-thiogalactopyranoside (IPTG).
   5860..5881    +  protein_bind   CAP binding site: CAP binding activates transcription in the presence of cAMP. E. coli catabolite activator protein
   5896..5926    +  promoter       lac promoter: promoter for the E. coli lac operon
   5934..5950    +  protein_bind   lac operator: The lac repressor binds to the lac operator to inhibit transcription in E. coli. This inhibition can be relieved by adding lactose or isopropyl-β-D-thiogalactopyranoside (IPTG). lac repressor encoded by lacI
   5995..6013    +  promoter       T3 promoter: promoter for bacteriophage T3 RNA polymerase
   6041..6267    +  promoter       RSV promoter: Rous sarcoma virus enhancer/promoter
   6268..6448    +  LTR            5' LTR (truncated): truncated 5' long terminal repeat (LTR) from HIV-1
   6495..6620    +  misc_feature   HIV-1 Ψ: packaging signal of human immunodeficiency virus type 1
   6604..6967    +  CDS            HIV-1 gag (fragment): gag protein from human immunodeficiency virus 1; gag
   7113..7346    +  misc_feature   RRE: The Rev response element (RRE) of HIV-1 allows for Rev-dependent mRNA export from the nucleus to the cytoplasm.
   7723..7749    +  CDS            Rev (fragment): human immunodeficiency virus 1 (HIV-1) Rev protein; rev; enhances nuclear export of unspliced and incompletely spliced viral mRNAs
   7753..7993    +  promoter       U6 promoter: RNA polymerase III promoter for human U6 snRNA
   8023..8098    +  misc_RNA       gRNA scaffold: guide RNA scaffold for the Streptococcus pyogenes CRISPR/Cas9 system
   8154..8271    +  misc_feature   cPPT/CTS: central polypurine tract and central termination sequence of HIV-1
>Addgene plasmid #77738 | MAP3K14 gRNA (BRDN0001147435) | addgene full sequence | sequence record 188332 | Addgene Assembled Sequence
CCCGGGTGCAAAGATGGATAAAGTTTTAAACAGAGAGGAATCTTTGCAGCTAATGGACCTTCTAGGTCTT
GAAAGGAGTGGGAATTGGCTCCGGTGCCCGTCAGTGGGCAGAGCGCACATCGCCCACAGTCCCCGAGAAG
TTGGGGGGAGGGGTCGGCAATTGATCCGGTGCCTAGAGAAGGTGGCGCGGGGTAAACTGGGAAAGTGATG
TCGTGTACTGGCTCCGCCTTTTTCCCGAGGGTGGGGGAGAACCGTATATAAGTGCAGTAGTCGCCGTGAA
CGTTCTTTTTCGCAACGGGTTTGCCGCCAGAACACAGGTAAGTGCCGTGTGTGGTTCCCGCGGGCCTGGC
CTCTTTACGGGTTATGGCCCTTGCGTGCCTTGAATTACTTCCACCTGGCTGCAGTACGTGATTCTTGATC
CCGAGCTTCGGGTTGGAAGTGGGTGGGAGAGTTCGAGGCCTTGCGCTTAAGGAGCCCCTTCGCCTCGTGC
TTGAGTTGAGGCCTGGCCTGGGCGCTGGGGCCGCCGCGTGCGAATCTGGTGGCACCTTCGCGCCTGTCTC
GCTGCTTTCGATAAGTCTCTAGCCATTTAAAATTTTTGATGACCTGCTGCGACGCTTTTTTTCTGGCAAG
ATAGTCTTGTAAATGCGGGCCAAGATCTGCACACTGGTATTTCGGTTTTTGGGGCCGCGGGCGGCGACGG
GGCCCGTGCGTCCCAGCGCACATGTTCGGCGAGGCGGGGCCTGCGAGCGCGGCCACCGAGAATCGGACGG
GGGTAGTCTCAAGCTGGCCGGCCTGCTCTGGTGCCTGGCCTCGCGCCGCCGTGTATCGCCCCGCCCTGGG
CGGCAAGGCTGGCCCGGTCGGCACCAGTTGCGTGAGCGGAAAGATGGCCGCTTCCCGGCCCTGCTGCAGG
GAGCTCAAAATGGAGGACGCGGCGCTCGGGAGAGCGGGCGGGTGAGTCACCCACACAAAGGAAAAGGGCC
TTTCCGTCCTCAGCCGTCGCTTCATGTGACTCCACGGAGTACCGGGCGCCGTCCAGGCACCTCGATTAGT
TCTCGAGCTTTTGGAGTACGTCGTCTTTAGGTTGGGGGGAGGGGTTTTATGCGATGGAGTTTCCCCACAC
TGAGTGGGTGGAGACTGAAGTTAGGCCAGCTTGGCACTTGATGTAATTCTCCTTGGAATTTGCCCTTTTT
GAGTTTGGATCTTGGTTCATTCTCAAGCCTCAGACAGTGGTTCAAAGTTTTTTTCTTCCATTTCAGGTGT
CGTGACGTACGGCCACCATGACCGAGTACAAGCCCACGGTGCGCCTCGCCACCCGCGACGACGTCCCCAG
GGCCGTACGCACCCTCGCCGCCGCGTTCGCCGACTACCCCGCCACGCGCCACACCGTCGATCCGGACCGC
CACATCGAGCGGGTCACCGAGCTGCAAGAACTCTTCCTCACGCGCGTCGGGCTCGACATCGGCAAGGTGT
GGGTCGCGGACGACGGCGCCGCCGTGGCGGTCTGGACCACGCCGGAGAGCGTCGAAGCGGGGGCGGTGTT
CGCCGAGATCGGCCCGCGCATGGCCGAGTTGAGCGGTTCCCGGCTGGCCGCGCAGCAACAGATGGAAGGC
CTCCTGGCGCCGCACCGGCCCAAGGAGCCCGCGTGGTTCCTGGCCACCGTCGGAGTCTCGCCCGACCACC
AGGGCAAGGGTCTGGGCAGCGCCGTCGTGCTCCCCGGAGTGGAGGCGGCCGAGCGCGCCGGGGTGCCCGC
CTTCCTGGAGACCTCCGCGCCCCGCAACCTCCCCTTCTACGAGCGGCTCGGCTTCACCGTCACCGCCGAC
GTCGAGGTGCCCGAAGGACCGCGCACCTGGTGCATGACCCGCAAGCCCGGTGCCTGAACGCGTTAAGTCG
ACAATCAACCTCTGGATTACAAAATTTGTGAAAGATTGACTGGTATTCTTAACTATGTTGCTCCTTTTAC
GCTATGTGGATACGCTGCTTTAATGCCTTTGTATCATGCTATTGCTTCCCGTATGGCTTTCATTTTCTCC
TCCTTGTATAAATCCTGGTTGCTGTCTCTTTATGAGGAGTTGTGGCCCGTTGTCAGGCAACGTGGCGTGG
TGTGCACTGTGTTTGCTGACGCAACCCCCACTGGTTGGGGCATTGCCACCACCTGTCAGCTCCTTTCCGG
GACTTTCGCTTTCCCCCTCCCTATTGCCACGGCGGAACTCATCGCCGCCTGCCTTGCCCGCTGCTGGACA
GGGGCTCGGCTGTTGGGCACTGACAATTCCGTGGTGTTGTCGGGGAAATCATCGTCCTTTCCTTGGCTGC
TCGCCTGTGTTGCCACCTGGATTCTGCGCGGGACGTCCTTCTGCTACGTCCCTTCGGCCCTCAATCCAGC
GGACCTTCCTTCCCGCGGCCTGCTGCCGGCTCTGCGGCCTCTTCCGCGTCTTCGCCTTCGCCCTCAGACG
AGTCGGATCTCCCTTTGGGCCGCCTCCCCGCGTCGACTTTAAGACCAATGACTTACAAGGCAGCTGTAGA
TCTTAGCCACTTTTTAAAAGAAAAGGGGGGACTGGAAGGGCTAATTCACTCCCAACGAAGACAAGATCTG
CTTTTTGCTTGTACTGGGTCTCTCTGGTTAGACCAGATCTGAGCCTGGGAGCTCTCTGGCTAACTAGGGA
ACCCACTGCTTAAGCCTCAATAAAGCTTGCCTTGAGTGCTTCAAGTAGTGTGTGCCCGTCTGTTGTGTGA
CTCTGGTAACTAGAGATCCCTCAGACCCTTTTAGTCAGTGTGGAAAATCTCTAGCAGTACGTATAGTAGT
TCATGTCATCTTATTATTCAGTATTTATAACTTGCAAAGAAATGAATATCAGAGAGTGAGAGGAACTTGT
TTATTGCAGCTTATAATGGTTACAAATAAAGCAATAGCATCACAAATTTCACAAATAAAGCATTTTTTTC
ACTGCATTCTAGTTGTGGTTTGTCCAAACTCATCAATGTATCTTATCATGTCTGGCTCTAGCTATCCCGC
CCCTAACTCCGCCCATCCCGCCCCTAACTCCGCCCAGTTCCGCCCATTCTCCGCCCCATGGCTGACTAAT
TTTTTTTATTTATGCAGAGGCCGAGGCCGCCTCGGCCTCTGAGCTATTCCAGAAGTAGTGAGGAGGCTTT
TTTGGAGGCCTAGGGACGTACCCAATTCGCCCTATAGTGAGTCGTATTACGCGCGCTCACTGGCCGTCGT
TTTACAACGTCGTGACTGGGAAAACCCTGGCGTTACCCAACTTAATCGCCTTGCAGCACATCCCCCTTTC
GCCAGCTGGCGTAATAGCGAAGAGGCCCGCACCGATCGCCCTTCCCAACAGTTGCGCAGCCTGAATGGCG
AATGGG
[124 nt withheld, positions 3367-3490]
C
[91 nt withheld, positions 3492-3582]
A
[49 nt withheld, positions 3584-3632]
CCTTTGACGTTGGAGTCCACGTTCTTT
[37 nt withheld, positions 3660-3696]
ACCCTATCTCGGTCTATTCTTTTGATTTATAAGGGATTTTGCCGATTTCGGCCTATTGGTTAAAAAATGA
GCTGATTTAACAAAAATTTAACGCGAATTTTAACAAAATATTAACGCTTACAATTTAGGTGGCACTTTTC
GGGGAAATGTGCGCGGAACCCCTATTTGTTTATTTTTCTAAATACATTCAAATATGTATCCGCTCATGAG
ACAATAACCCTGATAAATGCTTCAATAATATTGAAAAAGGAAGAGTATGAGTATTCAACATTTCCGTGTC
GCCCTTATTCCCTTTTTTGCGGCATTTTGCCTTCCTGTTTTTGCTCACCCAGAAACGCTGGTGAAAGTAA
AAGATGCTGAAGATCAGTTGGGTGCACGAGTGGGTTACATCGAACTGGATCTCAACAGCGGTAAGATCCT
TGAGAGTTTTCGCCCCGAAGAACGTTTTCCAATGATGAGCACTTTTAAAGTTCTGCTATGTGGCGCGGTA
TTATCCCGTATTGACGCCGGGCAAGAGCAACTCGGTCGCCGCATACACTATTCTCAGAATGACTTGGTTG
AGTACTCACCAGTCACAGAAAAGCATCTTACGGATGGCATGACAGTAAGAGAATTATGCAGTGCTGCCAT
AACCATGAGTGATAACACTGCGGCCAACTTACTTCTGACAACGATCGGAGGACCGAAGGAGCTAACCGCT
TTTTTGCACAACATGGGGGATCATGTAACTCGCCTTGATCGTTGGGAACCGGAGCTGAATGAAGCCATAC
CAAACGACGAGCGTGACACCACGATGCCTGTAGCAATGGCAACAACGTTGCGCAAACTATTAACTGGCGA
ACTACTTACTCTAGCTTCCCGGCAACAATTAATAGACTGGATGGAGGCGGATAAAGTTGCAGGACCACTT
CTGCGCTCGGCCCTTCCGGCTGGCTGGTTTATTGCTGATAAATCTGGAGCCGGTGAGCGTGGGTCTCGCG
GTATCATTGCAGCACTGGGGCCAGATGGTAAGCCCTCCCGTATCGTAGTTATCTACACGACGGGGAGTCA
GGCAACTATGGATGAACGAAATAGACAGATCGCTGAGATAGGTGCCTCACTGATTAAGCATTGGTAACTG
TCAGACCAAGTTTACTCATATATACTTTAGATTGATTTAAAACTTCATTTTTAATTTAAAAGGATCTAGG
TGAAGATCCTTTTTGATAATCTCATGACCAAAATCCCTTAACGTGAGTTTTCGTTCCACTGAGCGTCAGA
CCCCGTAGAAAAGATCAAAGGATCTTCTTGAGATCCTTTTTTTCTGCGCGTAATCTGCTGCTTGCAAACA
AAAAAACCACCGCTACCAGCGGTGGTTTGTTTGCCGGATCAAGAGCTACCAACTCTTTTTCCGAAGGTAA
CTGGCTTCAGCAGAGCGCAGATACCAAATACTGTTCTTCTAGTGTAGCCGTAGTTAGGCCACCACTTCAA
GAACTCTGTAGCACCGCCTACATACCTCGCTCTGCTAATCCTGTTACCAGTGGCTGCTGCCAGTGGCGAT
AAGTCGTGTCTTACCGGGTTGGACTCAAGACGATAGTTACCGGATAAGGCGCAGCGGTCGGGCTGAACGG
GGGGTTCGTGCACACAGCCCAGCTTGGAGCGAACGACCTACACCGAACTGAGATACCTACAGCGTGAGCT
ATGAGAAAGCGCCACGCTTCCCGAAGGGAGAAAGGCGGACAGGTATCCGGTAAGCGGCAGGGTCGGAACA
GGAGAGCGCACGAGGGAGCTTCCAGGGGGAAACGCCTGGTATCTTTATAGTCCTGTCGGGTTTCGCCACC
TCTGACTTGAGCGTCGATTTTTGTGATGCTCGTCAGGGGGGCGGAGCCTATGGAAAAACGCCAGCAACGC
GGCCTTTTTACGGTTCCTGGCCTTTTGCTGGCCTTTTGCTCACATGTTCTTTCCTGCGTTATCCCCTGAT
TCTGTGGATAACCGTATTACCGCCTTTGAGTGAGCTGATACCGCTCGCCGCAGCCGAACGACCGAGCGCA
GCGAGTCAGTGAGCGAGGAAGCGGAAGAGCGCCCAATACGCAAACCGCCTCTCCCCGCGCGTTGGCCGAT
TCATTAATGCAGCTGGCACGACAGGTTTCCCGACTGGAAAGCGGGCAGTGAGCGCAACGCAATTAATGTG
AGTTAGCTCACTCATTAGGCACCCCAGGCTTTACACTTTATGCTTCCGGCTCGTATGTTGTGTGGAATTG
TGAGCGGATAACAATTTCACACAGGAAACAGCTATGACCATGATTACGCCAAGCGCGCAATTAACCCTCA
CTAAAGGGAACAAAAGCTGGAGCTGCAAGCTTAATGTAGTCTTATGCAATACTCTTGTAGTCTTGCAACA
TGGTAACGATGAGTTAGCAACATGCCTTACAAGGAGAGAAAAAGCACCGTGCATGCCGATTGGTGGAAGT
AAGGTGGTACGATCGTGCCTTATTAGGAAGGCAACAGACGGGTCTGACATGGATTGGACGAACCACTGAA
TTGCCGCATTGCAGAGATATTGTATTTAAGTGCCTAGCTCGATACATAAACGGGTCTCTCTGGTTAGACC
AGATCTGAGCCTGGGAGCTCTCTGGCTAACTAGGGAACCCACTGCTTAAGCCTCAATAAAGCTTGCCTTG
AGTGCTTCAAGTAGTGTGTGCCCGTCTGTTGTGTGACTCTGGTAACTAGAGATCCCTCAGACCCTTTTAG
TCAGTGTGGAAAATCTCTAGCAGTGGCGCCCGAACAGGGACTTGAAAGCGAAAGGGAAACCAGAGGAGCT
CTCTCGACGCAGGACTCGGCTTGCTGAAGCGCGCACGGCAAGAGGCGAGGGGCGGCGACTGGTGAGTACG
CCAAAAATTTTGACTAGCGGAGGCTAGAAGGAGAGAGATGGGTGCGAGAGCGTCAGTATTAAGCGGGGGA
GAATTAGATCGCGATGGGAAAAAATTCGGTTAAGGCCAGGGGGAAAGAAAAAATATAAATTAAAACATAT
AGTATGGGCAAGCAGGGAGCTAGAACGATTCGCAGTTAATCCTGGCCTGTTAGAAACATCAGAAGGCTGT
AGACAAATACTGGGACAGCTACAACCATCCCTTCAGACAGGATCAGAAGAACTTAGATCATTATATAATA
CAGTAGCAACCCTCTATTGTGTGCATCAAAGGATAGAGATAAAAGACACCAAGGAAGCTTTAGACAAGAT
AGAGGAAGAGCAAAACAAAAGTAAGACCACCGCACAGCAAGCGGCCGCTGATCTTCAGACCTGGAGGAGG
AGATATGAGGGACAATTGGAGAAGTGAATTATATAAATATAAAGTAGTAAAAATTGAACCATTAGGAGTA
GCACCCACCAAGGCAAAGAGAAGAGTGGTGCAGAGAGAAAAAAGAGCAGTGGGAATAGGAGCTTTGTTCC
TTGGGTTCTTGGGAGCAGCAGGAAGCACTATGGGCGCAGCGTCAATGACGCTGACGGTACAGGCCAGACA
ATTATTGTCTGGTATAGTGCAGCAGCAGAACAATTTGCTGAGGGCTATTGAGGCGCAACAGCATCTGTTG
CAACTCACAGTCTGGGGCATCAAGCAGCTCCAGGCAAGAATCCTGGCTGTGGAAAGATACCTAAAGGATC
AACAGCTCCTGGGGATTTGGGGTTGCTCTGGAAAACTCATTTGCACCACTGCTGTGCCTTGGAATGCTAG
TTGGAGTAATAAATCTCTGGAACAGATTTGGAATCACACGACCTGGATGGAGTGGGACAGAGAAATTAAC
AATTACACAAGCTTAATACACTCCTTAATTGAAGAATCGCAAAACCAGCAAGAAAAGAATGAACAAGAAT
TATTGGAATTAGATAAATGGGCAAGTTTGTGGAATTGGTTTAACATAACAAATTGGCTGTGGTATATAAA
ATTATTCATAATGATAGTAGGAGGCTTGGTAGGTTTAAGAATAGTTTTTGCTGTACTTTCTATAGTGAAT
AGAGTTAGGCAGGGATATTCACCATTATCGTTTCAGACCCACCTCCCAACCCCGAGGGGACCCAGAGAGG
GCCTATTTCCCATGATTCCTTCATATTTGCATATACGATACAAGGCTGTTAGAGAGATAATTAGAATTAA
TTTGACTGTAAACACAAAGATATTAGTACAAAATACGTGACGTAGAAAGTAATAATTTCTTGGGTAGTTT
GCAGTTTTAAAATTATGTTTTAAAATGGACTATCATATGCTTACCGTAACTTGAAAGTATTTCGATTTCT
TGGCTTTATATATCTTGTGGAAAGGACGAAACACCGCGTGGTTCAGACATTGCAAGGTTTTAGAGCTAGA
AATAGCAAGTTAAAATAAGGCTAGTCCGTTATCAACTTGAAAAAGTGGCACCGAGTCGGTGCTTTTTTAA
GCTTGGCGTAACTAGATCTTGAGACAAATGGCAGTATTCATCCACAATTTTAAAAGAAAAGGGGGGATTG
GGGGGTACAGTGCAGGGGAAAGAATAGTAGACATAATAGCAACAGACATACAAACTAAAGAATTACAAAA
ACAAATTACAAAAATTCAAAATTTTCGGGTTTATTACAGGGACAGCAGAGATCCACTTTGGCGCCGGCTC
GAGGGGG
