>Addgene plasmid #77738 | MAP3K14 gRNA (BRDN0001147435) | depositor partial sequence | sequence record 145198 | Target Sequence
CGTGGTTCAGACATTGCAAG
