>Addgene plasmid #77738 | MAP3K14 gRNA (BRDN0001147435) | addgene partial sequence | sequence record 188331 | hU6-F
GTAGAAAGTAATAATTTCTTGGGTAGTTTGCAGTTTTAAAATTATGTTTTAAAATGGACTATCATATGCT
TACCGTAACTTGAAAGTATTTCGATTTCTTGGCTTTATATATCTTGTGGAAAGGACGAAACACCGCGTGG
TTCAGACATTGCAAGGTTTTAGAGCTAGAAATAGCAAGTTAAAATAAGGCTAGTCCGTTATCAACTTGAA
AAAGTGGCACCGAGTCGGTGCTTTTTTAAGCTTGGCGTAACTAGATCTTGAGACAAATGGCAGTATTCAT
CCACAATTTTAAAAGAAAAGGGGGGATTGGGGGGTACAGTGCAGGGGAAAGAATAGTAGACATAATAGCA
ACAGACATACAAACTAAAGAATTACAAAAACAAATTACAAAAATTCAAAATTTTCGGGTTTATTACAGGG
ACAGCAGAGATCCACTTTGGCGCCGGCTCGAGGGGGCCCGGGTGCAAAGATGGATAAAGTTTTAAACAGA
GAGGAATCTTTGCAGCTAATGGACCTTCTAGGTCTTGAAAGGAGTGGGAATTGGCTCCGGTGCCCGTCAG
TGGGCAGAGC
